>Addgene plasmid #72541 | pJK625 | depositor full sequence | sequence record 132634 | pJK625 sequence 8435 bps
TGGCGAATGGG
[124 nt withheld, positions 12-135]
C
[91 nt withheld, positions 137-227]
A
[49 nt withheld, positions 229-277]
CCTTTGACGTTGGAGTCCACGTTCTTT
[37 nt withheld, positions 305-341]
ACCCTATCTCGGTCTATTCTTTTGATTTATAAGGGATTTTGCCGATTTCGGCCTATTGGTTAAAAAATGA
GCTGATTTAACAAAAATTTAACGCGAATTTTAACAAAATATTAACGTTTACAATTTCAGGTGGCACTTTT
CGGGGAAATGTGCGCGGAACCCCTATTTGTTTATTTTTCTAAATACATTCAAATATGTATCCGCTCATGA
ATTAATTCTTAGAAAAACTCATCGAGCATCAAATGAAACTGCAATTTATTCATATCAGGATTATCAATAC
CATATTTTTGAAAAAGCCGTTTCTGTAATGAAGGAGAAAACTCACCGAGGCAGTTCCATAGGATGGCAAG
ATCCTGGTATCGGTCTGCGATTCCGACTCGTCCAACATCAATACAACCTATTAATTTCCCCTCGTCAAAA
ATAAGGTTATCAAGTGAGAAATCACCATGAGTGACGACTGAATCCGGTGAGAATGGCAAAAGTTTATGCA
TTTCTTTCCAGACTTGTTCAACAGGCCAGCCATTACGCTCGTCATCAAAATCACTCGCATCAACCAAACC
GTTATTCATTCGTGATTGCGCCTGAGCGAGACGAAATACGCGATCGCTGTTAAAAGGACAATTACAAACA
GGAATCGAATGCAACCGGCGCAGGAACACTGCCAGCGCATCAACAATATTTTCACCTGAATCAGGATATT
CTTCTAATACCTGGAATGCTGTTTTCCCGGGGATCGCAGTGGTGAGTAACCATGCATCATCAGGAGTACG
GATAAAATGCTTGATGGTCGGAAGAGGCATAAATTCCGTCAGCCAGTTTAGTCTGACCATCTCATCTGTA
ACATCATTGGCAACGCTACCTTTGCCATGTTTCAGAAACAACTCTGGCGCATCGGGCTTCCCATACAATC
GATAGATTGTCGCACCTGATTGCCCGACATTATCGCGAGCCCATTTATACCCATATAAATCAGCATCCAT
GTTGGAATTTAATCGCGGCCTAGAGCAAGACGTTTCCCGTTGAATATGGCTCATAACACCCCTTGTATTA
CTGTTTATGTAAGCAGACAGTTTTATTGTTCATGACCAAAATCCCTTAACGTGAGTTTTCGTTCCACTGA
GCGTCAGACCCCGTAGAAAAGATCAAAGGATCTTCTTGAGATCCTTTTTTTCTGCGCGTAATCTGCTGCT
TGCAAACAAAAAAACCACCGCTACCAGCGGTGGTTTGTTTGCCGGATCAAGAGCTACCAACTCTTTTTCC
GAAGGTAACTGGCTTCAGCAGAGCGCAGATACCAAATACTGTCCTTCTAGTGTAGCCGTAGTTAGGCCAC
CACTTCAAGAACTCTGTAGCACCGCCTACATACCTCGCTCTGCTAATCCTGTTACCAGTGGCTGCTGCCA
GTGGCGATAAGTCGTGTCTTACCGGGTTGGACTCAAGACGATAGTTACCGGATAAGGCGCAGCGGTCGGG
CTGAACGGGGGGTTCGTGCACACAGCCCAGCTTGGAGCGAACGACCTACACCGAACTGAGATACCTACAG
CGTGAGCTATGAGAAAGCGCCACGCTTCCCGAAGGGAGAAAGGCGGACAGGTATCCGGTAAGCGGCAGGG
TCGGAACAGGAGAGCGCACGAGGGAGCTTCCAGGGGGAAACGCCTGGTATCTTTATAGTCCTGTCGGGTT
TCGCCACCTCTGACTTGAGCGTCGATTTTTGTGATGCTCGTCAGGGGGGCGGAGCCTATGGAAAAACGCC
AGCAACGCGGCCTTTTTACGGTTCCTGGCCTTTTGCTGGCCTTTTGCTCACATGTTCTTTCCTGCGTTAT
CCCCTGATTCTGTGGATAACCGTATTACCGCCTTTGAGTGAGCTGATACCGCTCGCCGCAGCCGAACGAC
CGAGCGCAGCGAGTCAGTGAGCGAGGAAGCGGAAGAGCGCCTGATGCGGTATTTTCTCCTTACGCATCTG
TGCGGTATTTCACACCGCATATATGGTGCACTCTCAGTACAATCTGCTCTGATGCCGCATAGTTAAGCCA
GTATACACTCCGCTATCGCTACGTGACTGGGTCATGGCTGCGCCCCGACACCCGCCAACACCCGCTGACG
CGCCCTGACGGGCTTGTCTGCTCCCGGCATCCGCTTACAGACAAGCTGTGACCGTCTCCGGGAGCTGCAT
GTGTCAGAGGTTTTCACCGTCATCACCGAAACGCGCGAGGCAGCTGCGGTAAAGCTCATCAGCGTGGTCG
TGAAGCGATTCACAGATGTCTGCCTGTTCATCCGCGTCCAGCTCGTTGAGTTTCTCCAGAAGCGTTAATG
TCTGGCTTCTGATAAAGCGGGCCATGTTAAGGGCGGTTTTTTCCTGTTTGGTCACTGATGCCTCCGTGTA
AGGGGGATTTCTGTTCATGGGGGTAATGATACCGATGAAACGAGAGAGGATGCTCACGATACGGGTTACT
GATGATGAACATGCCCGGTTACTGGAACGTTGTGAGGGTAAACAACTGGCGGTATGGATGCGGCGGGACC
AGAGAAAAATCACTCAGGGTCAATGCCAGCGCTTCGTTAATACAGATGTAGGTGTTCCACAGGGTAGCCA
GCAGCATCCTGCGATGCAGATCCGGAACATAATGGTGCAGGGCGCTGACTTCCGCGTTTCCAGACTTTAC
GAAACACGGAAACCGAAGACCATTCATGTTGTTGCTCAGGTCGCAGACGTTTTGCAGCAGCAGTCGCTTC
ACGTTCGCTCGCGTATCGGTGATTCATTCTGCTAACCAGTAAGGCAACCCCGCCAGCCTAGCCGGGTCCT
CAACGACAGGAGCACGATCATGCGCACCCGTGGGGCCGCCATGCCGGCGATAATGGCCTGCTTCTCGCCG
AAACGTTTGGTGGCGGGACCAGTGACGAAGGCTTGAGCGAGGGCGTGCAAGATTCCGAATACCGCAAGCG
ACAGGCCGATCATCGTCGCGCTCCAGCGAAAGCGGTCCTCGCCGAAAATGACCCAGAGCGCTGCCGGCAC
CTGTCCTACGAGTTGCATGATAAAGAAGACAGTCATAAGTGCGGCGACGATAGTCATGCCCCGCGCCCAC
CGGAAGGAGCTGACTGGGTTGAAGGCTCTCAAGGGCATCGGTCGAGATCCCGGTGCCTAATGAGTGAGCT
AACTTACATTAATTGCGTTGCGCTCACTGCCCGCTTTCCAGTCGGGAAACCTGTCGTGCCAGCTGCATTA
ATGAATCGGCCAACGCGCGGGGAGAGGCGGTTTGCGTATTGGGCGCCAGGGTGGTTTTTCTTTTCACCAG
TGAGACGGGCAACAGCTGATTGCCCTTCACCGCCTGGCCCTGAGAGAGTTGCAGCAAGCGGTCCACGCTG
GTTTGCCCCAGCAGGCGAAAATCCTGTTTGATGGTGGTTAACGGCGGGATATAACATGAGCTGTCTTCGG
TATCGTCGTATCCCACTACCGAGATATCCGCACCAACGCGCAGCCCGGACTCGGTAATGGCGCGCATTGC
GCCCAGCGCCATCTGATCGTTGGCAACCAGCATCGCAGTGGGAACGATGCCCTCATTCAGCATTTGCATG
GTTTGTTGAAAACCGGACATGGCACTCCAGTCGCCTTCCCGTTCCGCTATCGGCTGAATTTGATTGCGAG
TGAGATATTTATGCCAGCCAGCCAGACGCAGACGCGCCGAGACAGAACTTAATGGGCCCGCTAACAGCGC
GATTTGCTGGTGACCCAATGCGACCAGATGCTCCACGCCCAGTCGCGTACCGTCTTCATGGGAGAAAATA
ATACTGTTGATGGGTGTCTGGTCAGAGACATCAAGAAATAACGCCGGAACATTAGTGCAGGCAGCTTCCA
CAGCAATGGCATCCTGGTCATCCAGCGGATAGTTAATGATCAGCCCACTGACGCGTTGCGCGAGAAGATT
GTGCACCGCCGCTTTACAGGCTTCGACGCCGCTTCGTTCTACCATCGACACCACCACGCTGGCACCCAGT
TGATCGGCGCGAGATTTAATCGCCGCGACAATTTGCGACGGCGCGTGCAGGGCCAGACTGGAGGTGGCAA
CGCCAATCAGCAACGACTGTTTGCCCGCCAGTTGTTGTGCCACGCGGTTGGGAATGTAATTCAGCTCCGC
CATCGCCGCTTCCACTTTTTCCCGCGTTTTCGCAGAAACGTGGCTGGCCTGGTTCACCACGCGGGAAACG
GTCTGATAAGAGACACCGGCATACTCTGCGACATCGTATAACGTTACTGGTTTCACATTCACCACCCTGA
ATTGACTCTCTTCCGGGCGCTATCATGCCATACCGCGAAAGGTTTTGCGCCATTCGATGGTGTCCGGGAT
CTCGACGCTCTCCCTTATGCGACTCCTGCATTAGGAAGCAGCCCAGTAGTAGGTTGAGGCCGTTGAGCAC
CGCCGCCGCAAGGAATGGTGCATGCAAGGAGATGGCGCCCAACAGTCCCCCGGCCACGGGGCCTGCCACC
ATACCCACGCCGAAACAAGCGCTCATGAGCCCGAAGTGGCGAGCCCGATCTTCCCCATCGGTGATGTCGG
CGATATAGGCGCCAGCAACCGCACCTGTGGCGCCGGTGATGCCGGCCACGATGCGTCCGGCGTAGAGGAT
CGAGATCTCGATCCCGCGAAATTAATACGACTCACTATAGGGGAATTGTGAGCGGATAACAATTCCCCTC
TAGAAATAATTTTGTTTAACTTTAAGAAGGAGATATACCATGGGCAGCAGCCATCATCATCATCATCACA
GCAGCGGCCTGGTGCCGCGCGGCAGCCATATGAAGGTACGTGTAACCGTCATGCTGAAGGACGGTGTTCT
GGACCCGCAGGGCAAGGCCATCAGCCACGCATTGCAGACACTTGGTTTTGAAGGCGTGCACGATGTGCGC
GTGGGTAAGGTGATTGAACTGGATCTGCCGGGTGCCAAAGCCGAGGAAGCCCAGAAAAAGGCCGATGCCA
TGGCGCGTGATCTGCTAGCCAACCTGGTGATTGAAGATTACTCTGTAGAGGTGGTGGAATGAAAGCAGCA
ATTATCGTATTCCCCGGTACCAACCGGGAGCGCGATATGGCCATTGCCCTCAAGCGCGTTACAGGGCAGG
CCCCGCGCATGATCTGGCACCATGAAACAGATCTGGGAGATACCGATCTAGTCGTGCTGCCAGGTGGTTT
CAGCTATGGCGATTATCTGCGCTGTGGTGCCATGGCAGCGCATTCTCCCATCATGGCGGCTATCAAAGCC
TTTGCCCAAAAGGGTGGCCATATTTTGGGTGTGTGCAACGGCTTCCAGATTTTAACGGAAACAGGGCTTC
TGCCCGGTGCTCTGTTGCGCAACGCCAACCTGCGCTTTCTCTCTCAGGATTGCTACCTGAAGGTGGAAGC
AGAGAACACACCTTTCACTCACAAGTGGAAGAAGGGTGATGTTTTCCGCACCCCTCTGGCCCATGGTGAT
GGCAATTACACGGCAGATATCGCCACGCTGGAACGGCTTGAAGGTGAAGGTCTTGTGGCTTTCCACTATG
CCGATGCCAAAGGCAATGTGCAGGCTGATGATGCCATCAGCAACCCCAATGGCAGCATCAACAGCATTGC
GGGTATTCTGAGCGAAAACAAACGCATTTGCGGCATGATGCCTCATCCAGAAGATCTGGTTGATCCTCTC
ATGGGTGGGGAAGATGGTCTGCCATTGTTCCAAGGTCTGGTGGAGGCTGTAGTCCGGTGAATAAGCCTGT
AACCGTTGATGAATCCCTTGCCCGTGAATTCGGGCTGACATCTGAGGAATACGGTCGTGTGCTGTCCATT
ATGGGCCGCACCCCCAGCCTGACAGAGCTGGGCGTGTTCTCTGTGATGTGGTCGGAACACTGCTCCTACA
AATCTTCCCGCAAGTGGCTGCGCACGCTGCCAACCAAGGCGCCGTGGGTTATTCATGGCCCCGGTGAAAA
TGCTGGTGTGGTGGATATTGGGCAGGGCTATGCCGCCATCTTCAAGATGGAAAGCCATAACCACCCATCC
TTTATCGAACCCTATCAGGGTGCGGCCACGGGTGTGGGGGGCATTCTGCGCGATGTGTTCACCATGGGCG
CACGCCCCATTGCCAACTTGAACGCCCTGCGTTTTGGCAGCCCCGAAAACCCCGTTACCCGCCGCGTGAT
TGATGGCGTGGTGCGTGGTATTGGCGGCTATGGCAACTGTGTTGGCGTGCCCACCGTAGGCGGGGAAATC
AACTTCCACCCGGCCTATGATGGCAACCCGCTGGTAAACGCCATGACGGTTGGTTTGGCCCGTAAGGACC
GTATCTTCCTTTCGGCTGCGGCAGGTGTTGGCAACCCGGTTGTTTACGTGGGCTCCCGCACAGGGCGTGA
TGGCATTCATGGTGCCACCATGTCTTCCGCCGAGTTTGATGAAGATGCCCTTTCCAAGCGCCCCACGGTA
CAGGTGGGTGACCCCTTTATTGAAAAGCTTCTGATTGAAGCCTGTCTGGAACTGATGGCAACAGATGCCA
TTATCGCCATTCAGGACATGGGCGCTGCGGGTCTGACATCTTCTTCCGTGGAAATGGCAGGCAAGGGCGG
TGTGGGCATTGAGCTTGATCTGGATGCCGTGCCCCAGCGTGAGCCGAACATGACGGCTTATGAAATGATG
CTGTCTGAAAGCCAGGAACGCATGCTGATGGTGCTGCGCCCTGACCGGACAGACGTGGCCCGCAAGATCT
TTGAAAAATGGGAACTGGATTTTGCCATTATTGGGCATCTGACAGATACCGGCCACATCGTCGTCAAGCA
CAAAGGACAGTTGGAAGCCGATATTCCGCTGGACCCATTGGCAGAACAGGCCCCTATTTACGATCGGCCC
GCAACACCACCCAAGGCGCCGGCTCCGCTAGAAGGCGTGCATGCACCGCTTTCTTTGGATGCCACGTTAC
TGAAGCTGGTTGGTTCGCCAGATCTGGCCTCCCGCGCATGGGTATGGAACCAGTATGACAGCACTGTAGG
GGGGCAGACAGTCCGCCGTCCGGGTGCTGCTGATGCTGCCATTGTGAAGGTGGAAGATACAGACATTGGT
CTGGCCATCACCACAGATTGCACCCCGCGTTACTGTCAGGCAGACCCCAAAACAGGTGGCGCACAAGCTG
TTGCAGAAGCATGGCGTAACCTAACAGCTACTGGCGCACGCCCGCTGGCCGTAACGGATAACCTGAACTT
CGCCAACCCGGAAAAACCCGAAATCATGGGCCAGTTTGTGGCTGCGGTTGAAGGTATGGGGGAAGCCTGT
ACAGCGCTGGATTTCCCGGTCGTGAGCGGCAACGTGTCTCTTTATAATGAAACACGAAACCCAGATGGCT
CCACCACCGCCATTCTGCCCACACCCGCCATTGGCGCCTTGGGCGTTCTGGATGATGTGAACAAGGCTGT
TGGCCTTGGCATGCAGCCAGAATCTGACGTGGTGCTGATTGGTGAAACCAAGGGTGAGCTCGGCCAGACC
ATCTGGCTGCGTGAAATTCTGGGTCAGGAAGCTGGTGCACCGCCGCCGGTCGATCTGGTTGCCGAAAAAC
GCAATGGTGACTTTGTACGCAGCGCCATTCTGGATGGCACCATTACCGCATGCCATGACATTGCTGACGG
TGGCATTATGGTTGCCGCCGCAGAAATGGTGATGGCAAGTGGCATTGGATGTGAGCTGGAAAGCCCAGAT
TCCGGTATCCGGCCAGAAGCCTTCTGGTTTGGTGAAGATCAGGCCCGCTATCTGGCTTGTGTAGCAAACG
GCAAAGCCCTGTGCGAACGCGCTCAGGCAGCTGGTGTGCCTGCACGCATTATTGCCCGCTCAGGCGGAAA
TGATTTGATTCTGCCCAGCGGCGTCACCATATCCGCAGCACGCCTAAAAACGGCCCATGAAGCATTTTTC
CCGATGCTGATGGGCAACTAACTCGAGCACCACCACCACCACCACTGAGATCCGGCTGCTAACAAAGCCC
GAAAGGAAGCTGAGTTGGCTGCTGCCACCGCTGAGCAATAACTAGCATAACCCCTTGGGGCCTCTAAACG
GGTCTTGAGGGGTTTTTTGCTGAAAGGAGGAACTATATCCGGAT
Features (pLannotate 1.2.2; 22 found; start..end, strand, type, name):
     12..467     +  rep_origin     f1 ori (sequence partly withheld): f1 bacteriophage origin of replication; arrow indicates direction of (+) strand synthesis
    494..551     +  promoter       AmpR promoter (fragment): bla
    560..1375    -  CDS            KanR: aminoglycoside phosphotransferase; aph(3')-Ia; confers resistance to kanamycin in bacteria or G418 (Geneticin®) in eukaryotes
   1497..2085    +  rep_origin     ori: high-copy-number ColE1/pMB1/pBR322/pUC origin of replication
   2271..2413    -  misc_feature   bom: basis of mobility region from pBR322
   2515..2706    -  CDS            rop: Rop protein, which maintains plasmids at low copy number; rop
   2723..3103    +  CDS            YPB1_ECOLX: Protein predicted: Swiss-Prot protein existence level 4. From Escherichia coli.
   3175..3466    -  CDS            TcR (fragment): tetracycline efflux protein; tet; confers resistance to tetracycline
   3481..3502    -  protein_bind   CAP binding site: CAP binding activates transcription in the presence of cAMP. E. coli catabolite activator protein
   3515..4597    -  CDS            lacI: lac repressor; lacI; The lac repressor binds to the lac operator to inhibit transcription in E. coli. This inhibition can be relieved by adding lactose or isopropyl-β-D-thiogalactopyranoside (IPTG).
   4598..4675    -  promoter       lacI promoter: lacI
   4683..4962    -  CDS            TcR (fragment): tetracycline efflux protein; tet; confers resistance to tetracycline
   4984..5002    +  promoter       T7 promoter: promoter for bacteriophage T7 RNA polymerase
   5003..5027    +  protein_bind   lac operator: The lac repressor binds to the lac operator to inhibit transcription in E. coli. This inhibition can be relieved by adding lactose or isopropyl-β-D-thiogalactopyranoside (IPTG). lac repressor encoded by lacI
   5042..5064    +  RBS            RBS: efficient ribosome binding site from bacteriophage T7 gene 10 (Olins and Rangwala, 1989)
   5083..5099    +  CDS            capTEV™ (fragment): composite tag for in vivo biotinylation, TEV protease cleavage, and 6xHis tagging
   5110..5127    +  CDS            thrombin site: thrombin recognition and cleavage site
   5382..6041    +  CDS            purQ: PURQ_SYNY3 - Experimental evidence at protein level: Swiss-Prot protein existence level 1. Part of the phosphoribosylformylglycinamidine synthase complex involved in the purines biosynthetic pathway. Catalyzes the ATP-dependent conversion of formylglycinamide ribonucleotide (FGAR) and glutamine to yield formylglycinamidine ribonucleotide (FGAM) and glutamate. The FGAM synthase complex is composed of three subunits. PurQ produces an ammonia molecule by converting glutamine to glutamate. PurL transfers the ammonia molecule to FGAR to form FGAM in an ATP- dependent manner. PurS interacts with Pur
   6089..8104    +  CDS            purL (fragment): PURL_BACSU - Experimental evidence at protein level: Swiss-Prot protein existence level 1. Part of the phosphoribosylformylglycinamidine synthase complex involved in the purines biosynthetic pathway. Catalyzes the ATP-dependent conversion of formylglycinamide ribonucleotide (FGAR) and glutamine to yield formylglycinamidine ribonucleotide (FGAM) and glutamate. The FGAM synthase complex is composed of three subunits. PurQ produces an ammonia molecule by converting glutamine to glutamate. PurL transfers the ammonia molecule to FGAR to form FGAM in an ATP- dependent manner. PurS interacts with Pur
   8279..8296    +  CDS            9xHis (fragment): 9xHis affinity tag
   8306..8355    +  CDS            SET1 (fragment): solubility-enhancement tag derived from T7 phage gene 10B
   8363..8410    +  terminator     T7 terminator: transcription terminator for bacteriophage T7 RNA polymerase
