[The description below was written by a language model from this plasmid's Addgene catalogue record and pLannotate feature annotations shown in this document.]
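Description:
pJK625 is a bacterial expression plasmid built on pET28a (8,435 bp in total) that co-produces the three subunits of formylglycinamidine ribonucleotide (FGAM) synthetase from Acetobacter aceti 1023. It carries the pBR322-type origin with the bom and rop elements, an f1 phage origin, and a kanamycin resistance gene (aph(3')-Ia) for selection. The catalogue lists it as high copy, although rop normally moderates copy number. A lacI gene under its own promoter supplies the lac repressor.

The payload lies between the retained NdeI and XhoI sites. It is expressed from the T7 promoter, which is followed by a lac operator and the T7 gene 10 ribosome binding site, so transcription requires T7 RNA polymerase and is relieved by IPTG. The first open reading frame is fused to the backbone's N-terminal His6 tag and thrombin cleavage site. The purpose statement calls this product the small subunit PurS (H6AaPurS), whereas the insert field lists it as a hypothetical protein in the purSQL operon (OrfY) and notes that it is a synthetic gene. The feature table leaves this region unannotated. Downstream are purQ, the glutaminase subunit that releases ammonia from glutamine, and purL, the large subunit that uses ATP to convert FGAR to FGAM. The depositor describes the three as overlapping genes from a single operon, so they are presumably transcribed as one polycistronic message ending at the T7 terminator. A vector-derived C-terminal His-tag sequence is annotated after the XhoI site, but the record does not indicate that PurL is fused to it. The design suits expression of the FGAM synthetase subunits, with the His tag on the small subunit available for affinity purification.
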