Addgene plasmid #72541: pJK625
Purpose: Produces Acetobacter aceti 1023 formylglycinamidine ribonucleotide synthetase small subunit with N-terminal His6 tag (H6AaPurS); glutaminase subunit (AaPurQ); large subunit (AaPurL)
Depositing lab: T. J. Kappock. Depositing organization: Purdue University.
Backbone
  Vector backbone: pET28a
  Backbone size w/o insert (bp): 5369
  Total vector size (bp): 8435
  Vector type: Bacterial Expression
Growth in bacteria
  Bacterial resistance: Kanamycin, 50 μg/mL
  Growth temperature: 37°C
  Growth strain: DH5alpha
  Copy number: High Copy
Gene/Insert 1
  Gene/Insert name: hypothetical protein in purSQL operon (alt names: OrfY; AZ09_06380)
  Species: Acetobacter aceti 1023
  Mutation: synthetic gene
  GenBank ID: KDE20459
  Promoter: T7
  Tag / fusion protein: His6 (N terminal on backbone)
  Cloning method: Restriction Enzyme; 5′ cloning site NdeI (not destroyed); 3′ cloning site n/a (unknown if destroyed)
  Sequencing primers: 5′ T7 promoter; 3′ n/a
Gene/Insert 2
  Gene/Insert name: formylglycinamidine ribonucleotide synthetase, glutaminase subunit (alt names: purQ; AZ09_06385)
  Species: Acetobacter aceti 1023
  GenBank ID: KDE20460
  Promoter: n/a
  Cloning method: Unknown
  Sequencing primers: 5′ n/a; 3′ n/a
Gene/Insert 3
  Gene/Insert name: formylglycinamidine ribonucleotide synthetase, large subunit (alt names: purL; AZ09_06390)
  Species: Acetobacter aceti 1023
  GenBank ID: KDE20461
  Promoter: n/a
  Cloning method: Restriction Enzyme; 5′ cloning site n/a (unknown if destroyed); 3′ cloning site XhoI (not destroyed)
  Sequencing primers: 5′ n/a; 3′ T7 terminator
Terms and licenses: Academic/Nonprofit Terms; Industry Terms: Not Available to Industry
Depositor comments: Three overlapping genes from single operon.
How to cite: pJK625 was a gift from T. J. Kappock (Addgene plasmid # 72541 ; http://n2t.net/addgene:72541 ; RRID:Addgene_72541)
