>Addgene plasmid #72541 | pJK625 | addgene partial sequence | sequence record 135987 | T7 5'-TAATACGACTCACTATAGGG-3'
GAAATAATTTTGTTTAACTTTAAGAAGGAGATATACCATGGGCAGCAGCCATCATCATCATCATCACAGC
AGCGGCCTGGTGCCGCGCGGCAGCCATATGAAGGTACGTGTAACCGTCATGCTGAAGGACGGTGTTCTGG
ACCCGCAGGGCAAGGCCATCAGCCACGCATTGCAGACACTTGGTTTTGAAGGCGTGCACGATGTGCGCGT
GGGTAAGGTGATTGAACTGGATCTGCCGGGTGCCAAAGCCGAGGAAGCCCAGAAAAAGGCCGATGCCATG
GCGCGTGATCTGCTAGCCAACCTGGTGATTGAAGATTACTCTGTAGAGGTGGTGGAATGAAAGCAGCAAT
TATCGTATTCCCCGGTACCAACCGGGAGCGCGATATGGCCATTGCCCTCAAGCGCGTTACAGGGCAGGCC
CCGCGCATGATCTGGCACCATGAAACAGATCTGGGAGATACCGATCTAGTCGTGCTGCCAGGTGGTTTCA
GCTATGGCGATTATCTGCGCTGTGGTGCCATGGCAGCGCATTCTCCCATCATGGCGGCTATCAAAGCCTT
TGCCCAAAAGGGTGGCCATATTTTGGGTGTGTGCAACGGCTTCCAGATTTTAACGGAAACAGGGCTTCTG
CCCGGTGCTCTGTTGCGCAACGCCAACCTGCGCTTTCTCTCTCAGGATTGCTACCTGAAGGTGGAAGCAG
AGAACACACCTTTCACTCACAAGTGGAAGAAGGGTGATGTTTTCCGCACCCCTCTGGCCCATGGTGATGG
CAATTACACGGCAGATATCGCCACGCTGGAACGGCTTGAAGGTGAAGGTCTTGTGGCTTTCCACTATGCC
GATGCCAAAGGCAATGTGCAGGCTGATGATGCCATCAGCAACCCCAATGGCAGCATCAACAGCATTGCGG
GTATTCTGAGCGAAAACAAACGCATTTGCGGCATGATGCCTCATCCAGAAGATCTGGTTGATCCTCTCAT
GGGTGGGGAAGATGGTCTGCCATTGTTCCAAGGTCTGGTGGAGGCTGTAGTCCGGTGAATAAGCCTGT
