>Addgene plasmid #72541 | pJK625 | addgene partial sequence | sequence record 135988 | T7term 5'-GCTAGTTATTGCTCAGCGG-3'
TTTGTTAGCAGCCGGATCTCAGTGGTGGTGGTGGTGGTGCTCGAGTTAGTTGCCCATCAGCATCGGGAAA
AATGCTTCATGGGCCGTTTTTAGGCGTGCTGCGGATATGGTGACGCCGCTGGGCAGAATCAAATCATTTC
CGCCTGAGCGGGCAATAATGCGTGCAGGCACACCAGCTGCCTGAGCGCGTTCGCACAGGGCTTTGCCGTT
TGCTACACAAGCCAGATAGCGGGCCTGATCTTCACCAAACCAGAAGGCTTCTGGCCGGATACCGGAATCT
GGGCTTTCCAGCTCACATCCAATGCCACTTGCCATCACCATTTCTGCGGCGGCAACCATAATGCCACCGT
CAGCAATGTCATGGCATGCGGTAATGGTGCCATCCAGAATGGCGCTGCGTACAAAGTCACCATTGCGTTT
TTCGGCAACCAGATCGACCGGCGGCGGTGCACCAGCTTCCTGACCCAGAATTTCACGCAGCCAGATGGTC
TGGCCGAGCTCACCCTTGGTTTCACCAATCAGCACCACGTCAGATTCTGGCTGCATGCCAAGGCCAACAG
CCTTGTTCACATCATCCAGAACGCCCAAGGCGCCAATGGCGGGTGTGGGCAGAATGGCGGTGGTGGAGCC
ATCTGGGTTTCGTGTTTCATTATAAAGAGACACGTTGCCGCTCACGACCGGGAAATCCAGCGCTGTACAG
GCTTCCCCCATACCTTCAACCGCAGCCACAAACTGGCCCATGATTTCGGGTTTTTCCGGGTTGGCGAAGT
TCAGGTTATCCGTTACGGCCAGCGGGCGTGCGCCAGTAGCTGTTAGGTTACGCCATGCTTCTGCAACAGC
TTGT
